Addgene plasmid #15802: pHCMV-EcoEnv
Depositing lab: Miguel Sena-Esteves. Depositing organization: Children's Hospital of Philadelphia. Publication: Optimized large-scale production of high titer lentivirus vector pseudotypes. Sena-Esteves M, Tebbets JC, Steffens S, Crombleholme T, Flake AW. J Virol Methods. 2004 Dec 15. 122(2):131-9. 10.1016/j.jviromet.2004.08.017 PubMed 15542136.
Backbone
  Vector backbone: pHCMV
  Backbone manufacturer: Clontech
  Backbone size w/o insert (bp): 4768
  Vector type: Mammalian Expression
Growth in bacteria
  Bacterial resistance: Ampicillin, 100 μg/mL
  Growth temperature: 37°C
  Growth strain: DH5alpha
  Copy number: High Copy
Gene/Insert
  Gene/Insert name: MLV env (ecotropic)
  Species: Moloney murine leukemia virus
  Insert size (bp): 1995
  GenBank ID: AF033811
  Cloning method: Restriction Enzyme
  Sequencing primers: 5′ N/A; 3′ N/A
Terms and licenses: Academic/Nonprofit Terms; Industry Terms: Not Available to Industry
How to cite: pHCMV-EcoEnv was a gift from Miguel Sena-Esteves (Addgene plasmid # 15802 ; http://n2t.net/addgene:15802 ; RRID:Addgene_15802)
