[The description below was written by a language model from this plasmid's Addgene catalogue record and pLannotate feature annotations shown in this document.]
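Description:
pHCMV-EcoEnv is a mammalian expression plasmid of about 6.8 kb, built on the pHCMV backbone, that supplies the ecotropic envelope glycoprotein of Moloney murine leukemia virus in trans. It is propagated in E. coli as a high-copy plasmid through a ColE1/pUC-type origin and selected with ampicillin via the β-lactamase gene and its native promoter. The bacterial portion looks pBluescript-derived. It carries an f1 phage origin, a T7 promoter, a fragment of the multiple cloning site, and leftover lac elements (lac promoter and operator, CAP site, and lacZα and lacI fragments) that have no evident role in the construct's function. The record lists no mammalian selection marker, which fits transient transfection use.

The expression cassette consists of the human cytomegalovirus immediate early enhancer and promoter, followed by a rabbit β-globin intron, the 1,995 bp MLV env coding sequence, and the rabbit β-globin polyadenylation signal. The intron is placed upstream of the open reading frame so that the transcript is spliced, which generally improves mRNA processing and expression. The env product is the viral envelope protein, whose transmembrane subunit acts as a class I fusion protein driving fusion of viral and target cell membranes. The ecotropic form restricts entry largely to mouse and rat cells.

The associated publication concerns large-scale production of high-titer lentiviral vector pseudotypes, so the plasmid is typically co-transfected with packaging and transfer plasmids to produce particles pseudotyped with the ecotropic envelope. The sequencing-derived and depositor-supplied sequence records show the same feature layout. They differ by one nucleotide in length and in their start coordinate, and AmpR is annotated as a fragment only in the depositor record.
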