Features (pLannotate 1.2.2; 16 found; start..end, strand, type, name):
     97..476     +  enhancer       CMV enhancer: human cytomegalovirus immediate early enhancer
    477..680     +  promoter       CMV promoter: human cytomegalovirus (CMV) immediate early promoter
    792..1364    +  intron         β-globin intron: intron from rabbit β-globin gene
   1455..3449    +  CDS            env: ENV_MLVMS - Experimental evidence at protein level: Swiss-Prot protein existence level 1. The transmembrane protein (TM) acts as a class I viral fusion protein. Under the current model, the protein has at least 3 conformational states: pre-fusion native state, pre-hairpin intermediate state, and post-fusion hairpin state. During viral and target cell membrane fusion, the coiled coil regions (heptad repeats) assume a trimer-of-hairpins structure, positioning the fusion peptide in close proximity to the C-terminal region of the ectodomain. The formation of this structure appears to drive apposit
   3532..3587    +  polyA_signal   β-globin poly(A) signal: rabbit β-globin polyadenylation signal (Gil and Proudfoot, 1987)
   3969..3985    -  protein_bind   lac operator: The lac repressor binds to the lac operator to inhibit transcription in E. coli. This inhibition can be relieved by adding lactose or isopropyl-β-D-thiogalactopyranoside (IPTG). lac repressor encoded by lacI
   3993..4023    -  promoter       lac promoter: promoter for the E. coli lac operon
   4038..4059    -  protein_bind   CAP binding site: CAP binding activates transcription in the presence of cAMP. E. coli catabolite activator protein
   4072..4164    -  CDS            lacI (fragment): lac repressor; lacI; The lac repressor binds to the lac operator to inhibit transcription in E. coli. This inhibition can be relieved by adding lactose or isopropyl-β-D-thiogalactopyranoside (IPTG).
   4347..4935    -  rep_origin     ori: high-copy-number ColE1/pMB1/pBR322/pUC origin of replication
   5106..5967    -  CDS            AmpR (fragment): β-lactamase; bla; confers resistance to ampicillin, carbenicillin, and related antibiotics
   5968..6072    -  promoter       AmpR promoter: bla
   6125..6553    -  rep_origin     f1 ori (sequence partly withheld): f1 bacteriophage origin of replication; arrow indicates direction of (+) strand synthesis
   6558..6713    -  CDS            lacZα (fragment): LacZα fragment of β-galactosidase; lacZ fragment
   6721..6739    +  promoter       T7 promoter: promoter for bacteriophage T7 RNA polymerase
   6748..14      +  misc_feature   MCS (fragment) (across the origin): pBluescript multiple cloning site
>Addgene plasmid #15802 | pHCMV-EcoEnv | depositor full sequence | sequence record 8353 | Author sequence
GCGGCCGCTCTAGAGAGCTTGGCCCATTGCATACGTTGTATCCATATCATAATATGTACATTTATATTGG
CTCATGTCCAACATTACCGCCATGTTGACATTGATTATTGACTAGTTATTAATAGTAATCAATTACGGGG
TCATTAGTTCATAGCCCATATATGGAGTTCCGCGTTACATAACTTACGGTAAATGGCCCGCCTGGCTGAC
CGCCCAACGACCCCCGCCCATTGACGTCAATAATGACGTATGTTCCCATAGTAACGCCAATAGGGACTTT
CCATTGACGTCAATGGGTGGAGTATTTACGGTAAACTGCCCACTTGGCAGTACATCAAGTGTATCATATG
CCAAGTACGCCCCCTATTGACGTCAATGACGGTAAATGGCCCGCCTGGCATTATGCCCAGTACATGACCT
TATGGGACTTTCCTACTTGGCAGTACATCTACGTATTAGTCATCGCTATTACCATGGTGATGCGGTTTTG
GCAGTACATCAATGGGCGTGGATAGCGGTTTGACTCACGGGGATTTCCAAGTCTCCACCCCATTGACGTC
AATGGGAGTTTGTTTTGGCACCAAAATCAACGGGACTTTCCAAAATGTCGTAACAACTCCGCCCCATTGA
CGCAAATGGGCGGTAGGCGTGTACGGTGGGAGGTCTATATAAGCAGAGCTCGTTTAGTGAACCGTCAGAT
CGCCTGGAGACGCCATCCACGCTGTTTTGACCTCCATAGAAGACACCGGGACCGATCCAGCCTCCGGTCG
ACCGATCCTGAGAACTTCAGGGTGAGTTTGGGGACCCTTGATTGTTCTTTCTTTTTCGCTATTGTAAAAT
TCATGTTATATGGAGGGGGCAAAGTTTTCAGGGTGTTGTTTAGAATGGGAAGATGTCCCTTGTATCACCA
TGGACCCTCATGATAATTTTGTTTCTTTCACTTTCTACTCTGTTGACAACCATTGTCTCCTCTTATTTTC
TTTTCATTTTCTGTAACTTTTTCGTTAAACTTTAGCTTGCATTTGTAACGAATTTTTAAATTCACTTTTG
TTTATTTGTCAGATTGTAAGTACTTTCTCTAATCACTTTTTTTTCAAGGCAATCAGGGTATATTATATTG
TACTTCAGCACAGTTTTAGAGAACAATTGTTATAATTAAATGATAAGGTAGAATATTTCTGCATATAAAT
TCTGGCTGGCGTGGAAATATTCTTATTGGTAGAAACAACTACACCCTGGTCATCATCCTGCCTTTCTCTT
TATGGTTACAATGATATACACTGTTTGAGATGAGGATAAAATACTCTGAGTCCAAACCGGGCCCCTCTGC
TAACCATGTTCATGCCTTCTTCTCTTTCCTACAGCTCCTGGGCAACGTGCTGGTTGTTGTGCTGTCTCAT
CATTTTGGCAAAGAATTCCGCGGGCGGCCGCTCTAGAGGATCCGCTAGACTGACATGGCGCGTTCAACGC
TCTCAAAACCCCTTAAAAATAAGGTTAACCCGCGAGGCCCCCTAATCCCCTTAATTCTTCTGATGCTCAG
AGGGGTCAGTACTGCTTCGCCCGGCTCCAGTCCTCATCAAGTCTATAATATCACCTGGGAGGTAACCAAT
GGAGATCGGGAGACGGTATGGGCAACTTCTGGCAACCACCCTCTGTGGACCTGGTGGCCTGACCTTACCC
CAGATTTATGTATGTTAGCCCACCATGGACCATCTTATTGGGGGCTAGAATATCAATCCCCTTTTTCTTC
TCCCCCGGGGCCCCCTTGTTGCTCAGGGGGCAGCAGCCCAGGCTGTTCCAGAGACTGCGAAGAACCTTTA
ACCTCCCTCACCCCTCGGTGCAACACTGCCTGGAACAGACTCAAGCTAGACCAGACAACTCATAAATCAA
ATGAGGGATTTTATGTTTGCCCCGGGCCCCACCGCCCCCGAGAATCCAAGTCATGTGGGGGTCCAGACTC
CTTCTACTGTGCCTATTGGGGCTGTGAGACAACCGGTAGAGCTTACTGGAAGCCCTCCTCATCATGGGAT
TTCATCACAGTAAACAACAATCTCACCTCTGACCAGGCTGTCCAGGTATGCAAAGATAATAAGTGGTGCA
ACCCCTTAGTTATTCGGTTTACAGACGCCGGGAGACGGGTTACTTCCTGGACCACAGGACATTACTGGGG
CTTACGTTTGTATGTCTCCGGACAAGATCCAGGGCTTACATTTGGGATCCGACTCAGATACCAAAATCTA
GGACCCCGCGTCCCAATAGGGCCAAACCCCGTTCTGGCAGACCAACAGCCACTCTCCAAGCCCAAACCTG
TTAAGTCGCCTTCAGTCACCAAACCACCCAGTGGGACTCCTCTCTCCCCTACCCAACTTCCACCGGCGGG
AACGGAAAATAGGCTGCTAAACTTAGTAGACGGAGCCTACCAAGCCCTCAACCTCACCAGTCCTGACAAA
ACCCAAGAGTGCTGGTTGTGTCTAGTAGCGGGACCCCCCTACTACGAAGGGGTTGCCGTCCTGGGTACCT
ACTCCAACCATACCTCTGCTCCAGCCAACTGCTCCGTGGCCTCCCAACACAAGTTGACCCTGTCCGAAGT
GACCGGACAGGGACTCTGCATAGGAGCAGTTCCCAAAACACATCAGGCCCTATGTAATACCACCCAGACA
AGCAGTCGAGGGTCCTATTATCTAGTTGCCCCTACAGGTACCATGTGGGCTTGTAGTACCGGGCTTACTC
CATGCATCTCCACCACCATACTGAACCTTACCACTGATTATTGTGTTCTTGTCGAACTCTGGCCAAGAGT
CACCTATCATTCCCCCAGCTATGTTTACGGCCTGTTTGAGAGATCCAACCGACACAAAAGAGAACCGGTG
TCGTTAACCCTGGCCCTATTATTGGGTGGACTAACCATGGGGGGAATTGCCGCTGGAATAGGAACAGGGA
CTACTGCTCTAATGGCCACTCAGCAATTCCAGCAGCTCCAAGCCGCAGTACAGGATGATCTCAGGGAGGT
TGAAAAATCAATCTCTAACCTAGAAAAGTCTCTCACTTCCCTGTCTGAAGTTGTCCTACAGAATCGAAGG
GGCCTAGACTTGTTATTTCTAAAAGAAGGAGGGCTGTGTGCTGCTCTAAAAGAAGAATGTTGCTTCTATG
CGGACCACACAGGACTAGTGAGAGACAGCATGGCCAAATTGAGAGAGAGGCTTAATCAGAGACAGAAACT
GTTTGAGTCAACTCAAGGATGGTTTGAGGGACTGTTTAACAGATCCCCTTGGTTTACCACCTTGATATCT
ACCATTATGGGACCCCTCATTGTACTCCTAATGATTTTGCTCTTCGGACCCTGCATTCTTAATCGATTAG
TCCAATTTGTTAAAGACAGGATATCAGTGGTCCAGGCTCTAGTTTTGACTCAACAATATCACCAGCTGAA
GCCTATAGAGTACGAGCCATAGCTCGAGGGCCCAGATCTTTTTCCCTCTGCCAAAAATTATGGGGACATC
ATGAAGCCCCTTGAGCATCTGACTTCTGGCTAATAAAGGAAATTTATTTTCATTGCAATAGTGTGTTGGA
ATTTTTTGTGTCTCTCACTCGGAAGGACATATGGGAGGGCAAATCATTTAAAACATCAGAATGAGTATTT
GGTTTAGAGTTTGGCAACATATGCCCATATGCTGGCTGCCATGAACAAAGGTTGGCTATAAAGAGGTCAT
CAGTATATGAAACAGCCCCCTGCTGTCCATTCCTTATTCCATAGAAAAGCCTTGACTTGAGGTTAGATTT
TTTTTATATTTTGTTTTGTGTTATTTTTTTCTTTAACATCCCTAAAATTTTCCTTACATGTTTTACTAGC
CAGATTTTTCCTCCTCTCCTGACTACTCCCAGTCATAGCTGTCCCTCTTCTCTTATGGAGATCCCTCGAC
GGATCGGCCGCAATTCGTAATCATGTCATAGCTGTTTCCTGTGTGAAATTGTTATCCGCTCACAATTCCA
CACAACATACGAGCCGGAAGCATAAAGTGTAAAGCCTGGGGTGCCTAATGAGTGAGCTAACTCACATTAA
TTGCGTTGCGCTCACTGCCCGCTTTCCAGTCGGGAAACCTGTCGTGCCAGCTGCATTAATGAATCGGCCA
ACGCGCGGGGAGAGGCGGTTTGCGTATTGGGCGCTCTTCCGCTTCCTCGCTCACTGACTCGCTGCGCTCG
GTCGTTCGGCTGCGGCGAGCGGTATCAGCTCACTCAAAGGCGGTAATACGGTTATCCACAGAATCAGGGG
ATAACGCAGGAAAGAACATGTGAGCAAAAGGCCAGCAAAAGGCCAGGAACCGTAAAAAGGCCGCGTTGCT
GGCGTTTTTCCATAGGCTCCGCCCCCCTGACGAGCATCACAAAAATCGACGCTCAAGTCAGAGGTGGCGA
AACCCGACAGGACTATAAAGATACCAGGCGTTTCCCCCTGGAAGCTCCCTCGTGCGCTCTCCTGTTCCGA
CCCTGCCGCTTACCGGATACCTGTCCGCCTTTCTCCCTTCGGGAAGCGTGGCGCTTTCTCATAGCTCACG
CTGTAGGTATCTCAGTTCGGTGTAGGTCGTTCGCTCCAAGCTGGGCTGTGTGCACGAACCCCCCGTTCAG
CCCGACCGCTGCGCCTTATCCGGTAACTATCGTCTTGAGTCCAACCCGGTAAGACACGACTTATCGCCAC
TGGCAGCAGCCACTGGTAACAGGATTAGCAGAGCGAGGTATGTAGGCGGTGCTACAGAGTTCTTGAAGTG
GTGGCCTAACTACGGCTACACTAGAAGAACAGTATTTGGTATCTGCGCTCTGCTGAAGCCAGTTACCTTC
GGAAAAAGAGTTGGTAGCTCTTGATCCGGCAAACAAACCACCGCTGGTAGCGGTGGTTTTTTTGTTTGCA
AGCAGCAGATTACGCGCAGAAAAAAAGGATCTCAAGAAGATCCTTTGATCTTTTCTACGGGGTCTGACGC
TCAGTGGAACGAAAACTCACGTTAAGGGATTTTGGTCATGAGATTATCAAAAAGGATCTTCACCTAGATC
CTTTTAAATTAAAAATGAAGTTTTAAATCAATCTAAAGTATATATGAGTAAACTTGGTCTGACAGTTACC
AATGCTTAATCAGTGAGGCACCTATCTCAGCGATCTGTCTATTTCGTTCATCCATAGTTGCCTGACTCCC
CGTCGTGTAGATAACTACGATACGGGAGGGCTTACCATCTGGCCCCAGTGCTGCAATGATACCGCGAGAC
CCACGCTCACCGGCTCCAGATTTATCAGCAATAAACCAGCCAGCCGGAAGGGCCGAGCGCAGAAGTGGTC
CTGCAACTTTATCCGCCTCCATCCAGTCTATTAATTGTTGCCGGGAAGCTAGAGTAAGTAGTTCGCCAGT
TAATAGTTTGCGCAACGTTGTTGCCATTGCTACAGGCATCGTGGTGTCACGCTCGTCGTTTGGTATGGCT
TCATTCAGCTCCGGTTCCCAACGATCAAGGCGAGTTACATGATCCCCCATGTTGTGCAAAAAAGCGGGTT
AGCTCCTTCGGTCCTCCGATCGTTGTCAGAAGTAAGTTGGCCGCAGTGTTATCACTCATGGTTATGGCAG
CACTGCATAATTCTCTTACTGTCATGCCATCCGTAAGATGCTTTTCTGTGACTGGTGAGTACTCAACCAA
GTCATTCTGAGAATAGTGTATGCGGCGACCGAGTTGCTCTTGCCCGGCGTCAATACGGGATAATACCGCG
CCACATAGCAGAACTTTAAAAGTGCTCATCATTGGAAAACGTTCTTCGGGGCGAAAACTCTCAAGGATCT
TACCGCTGTTGAGATCCAGTTCGATGTAACCCACTCGTGCACCCAACTGATCTTCAGCATCTTTTACTTT
CACCAGCGTTTCTGGGTGAGCAAAAACAGGAAGGCAAAATGCCGCAAAAAAGGGAATAAGGGCGACACGG
AAATGTTGAATACTCATACTCTTCCTTTTTCAATATTATTGAAGCATTTATCAGGGTTATTGTCTCATGA
GCGGATACATATTTGAATGTATTTAGAAAAATAAACAAATAGGGGTTCCGCGCACATTTCCCCGAAAAGT
GCCACCTAAATTGTAAGCGTTAATATTTTGTTAAAATTCGCGTTAAATTTTTGTTAAATCAGCTCATTTT
TTAACCAATAGGCCGAAATCGGCAAAATCCCTTATAAATCAAAAGAATAGACCGAGATAGGGT
[37 nt withheld, positions 6224-6260]
AAAGAACGTGGACTCCAACGTCAAAGG
[49 nt withheld, positions 6288-6336]
T
[91 nt withheld, positions 6338-6428]
G
[124 nt withheld, positions 6430-6553]
CCCATTCGCCATTCAGGCTGCGCAACTGTTGGGAAGGGCGATCGGTGCGGGCCTCTTCGCTATTACGCCA
GCTGGCGAAAGGGGGATGTGCTGCAAGGCGATTAAGTTGGGTAACGCCAGGGTTTTCCCAGTCACGACGT
TGTAAAACGACGGCCAGTGAGCGCGCGTAATACGACTCACTATAGGGCGAATTGGAGCTCCACCGCGGTG
