Features (pLannotate 1.2.2; 16 found; start..end, strand, type, name):
      1..30      +  misc_feature   MCS (fragment): pBluescript multiple cloning site
    113..492     +  enhancer       CMV enhancer: human cytomegalovirus immediate early enhancer
    493..696     +  promoter       CMV promoter: human cytomegalovirus (CMV) immediate early promoter
    808..1380    +  intron         β-globin intron: intron from rabbit β-globin gene
   1471..3465    +  CDS            env: ENV_MLVMS - Experimental evidence at protein level: Swiss-Prot protein existence level 1. The transmembrane protein (TM) acts as a class I viral fusion protein. Under the current model, the protein has at least 3 conformational states: pre-fusion native state, pre-hairpin intermediate state, and post-fusion hairpin state. During viral and target cell membrane fusion, the coiled coil regions (heptad repeats) assume a trimer-of-hairpins structure, positioning the fusion peptide in close proximity to the C-terminal region of the ectodomain. The formation of this structure appears to drive apposit
   3548..3603    +  polyA_signal   β-globin poly(A) signal: rabbit β-globin polyadenylation signal (Gil and Proudfoot, 1987)
   3985..4001    -  protein_bind   lac operator: The lac repressor binds to the lac operator to inhibit transcription in E. coli. This inhibition can be relieved by adding lactose or isopropyl-β-D-thiogalactopyranoside (IPTG). lac repressor encoded by lacI
   4009..4039    -  promoter       lac promoter: promoter for the E. coli lac operon
   4054..4075    -  protein_bind   CAP binding site: CAP binding activates transcription in the presence of cAMP. E. coli catabolite activator protein
   4088..4180    -  CDS            lacI (fragment): lac repressor; lacI; The lac repressor binds to the lac operator to inhibit transcription in E. coli. This inhibition can be relieved by adding lactose or isopropyl-β-D-thiogalactopyranoside (IPTG).
   4363..4951    -  rep_origin     ori: high-copy-number ColE1/pMB1/pBR322/pUC origin of replication
   5122..5982    -  CDS            AmpR: β-lactamase; bla; confers resistance to ampicillin, carbenicillin, and related antibiotics
   5983..6087    -  promoter       AmpR promoter: bla
   6140..6568    -  rep_origin     f1 ori (sequence partly withheld): f1 bacteriophage origin of replication; arrow indicates direction of (+) strand synthesis
   6573..6728    -  CDS            lacZα (fragment): LacZα fragment of β-galactosidase; lacZ fragment
   6736..6754    +  promoter       T7 promoter: promoter for bacteriophage T7 RNA polymerase
>Addgene plasmid #15802 | pHCMV-EcoEnv | addgene full sequence | sequence record 198812 | Addgene NGS Result
GAGCTCCACCGCGGTGGCGGCCGCTCTAGAGAGCTTGGCCCATTGCATACGTTGTATCCATATCATAATA
TGTACATTTATATTGGCTCATGTCCAACATTACCGCCATGTTGACATTGATTATTGACTAGTTATTAATA
GTAATCAATTACGGGGTCATTAGTTCATAGCCCATATATGGAGTTCCGCGTTACATAACTTACGGTAAAT
GGCCCGCCTGGCTGACCGCCCAACGACCCCCGCCCATTGACGTCAATAATGACGTATGTTCCCATAGTAA
CGCCAATAGGGACTTTCCATTGACGTCAATGGGTGGAGTATTTACGGTAAACTGCCCACTTGGCAGTACA
TCAAGTGTATCATATGCCAAGTACGCCCCCTATTGACGTCAATGACGGTAAATGGCCCGCCTGGCATTAT
GCCCAGTACATGACCTTATGGGACTTTCCTACTTGGCAGTACATCTACGTATTAGTCATCGCTATTACCA
TGGTGATGCGGTTTTGGCAGTACATCAATGGGCGTGGATAGCGGTTTGACTCACGGGGATTTCCAAGTCT
CCACCCCATTGACGTCAATGGGAGTTTGTTTTGGCACCAAAATCAACGGGACTTTCCAAAATGTCGTAAC
AACTCCGCCCCATTGACGCAAATGGGCGGTAGGCGTGTACGGTGGGAGGTCTATATAAGCAGAGCTCGTT
TAGTGAACCGTCAGATCGCCTGGAGACGCCATCCACGCTGTTTTGACCTCCATAGAAGACACCGGGACCG
ATCCAGCCTCCGGTCGACCGATCCTGAGAACTTCAGGGTGAGTTTGGGGACCCTTGATTGTTCTTTCTTT
TTCGCTATTGTAAAATTCATGTTATATGGAGGGGGCAAAGTTTTCAGGGTGTTGTTTAGAATGGGAAGAT
GTCCCTTGTATCACCATGGACCCTCATGATAATTTTGTTTCTTTCACTTTCTACTCTGTTGACAACCATT
GTCTCCTCTTATTTTCTTTTCATTTTCTGTAACTTTTTCGTTAAACTTTAGCTTGCATTTGTAACGAATT
TTTAAATTCACTTTTGTTTATTTGTCAGATTGTAAGTACTTTCTCTAATCACTTTTTTTTCAAGGCAATC
AGGGTATATTATATTGTACTTCAGCACAGTTTTAGAGAACAATTGTTATAATTAAATGATAAGGTAGAAT
ATTTCTGCATATAAATTCTGGCTGGCGTGGAAATATTCTTATTGGTAGAAACAACTACACCCTGGTCATC
ATCCTGCCTTTCTCTTTATGGTTACAATGATATACACTGTTTGAGATGAGGATAAAATACTCTGAGTCCA
AACCGGGCCCCTCTGCTAACCATGTTCATGCCTTCTTCTCTTTCCTACAGCTCCTGGGCAACGTGCTGGT
TGTTGTGCTGTCTCATCATTTTGGCAAAGAATTCCGCGGGCGGCCGCTCTAGAGGATCCGCTAGACTGAC
ATGGCGCGTTCAACGCTCTCAAAACCCCTTAAAAATAAGGTTAACCCGCGAGGCCCCCTAATCCCCTTAA
TTCTTCTGATGCTCAGAGGGGTCAGTACTGCTTCGCCCGGCTCCAGTCCTCATCAAGTCTATAATATCAC
CTGGGAGGTAACCAATGGAGATCGGGAGACGGTATGGGCAACTTCTGGCAACCACCCTCTGTGGACCTGG
TGGCCTGACCTTACCCCAGATTTATGTATGTTAGCCCACCATGGACCATCTTATTGGGGGCTAGAATATC
AATCCCCTTTTTCTTCTCCCCCGGGGCCCCCTTGTTGCTCAGGGGGCAGCAGCCCAGGCTGTTCCAGAGA
CTGCGAAGAACCTTTAACCTCCCTCACCCCTCGGTGCAACACTGCCTGGAACAGACTCAAGCTAGACCAG
ACAACTCATAAATCAAATGAGGGATTTTATGTTTGCCCCGGGCCCCACCGCCCCCGAGAATCCAAGTCAT
GTGGGGGTCCAGACTCCTTCTACTGTGCCTATTGGGGCTGTGAGACAACCGGTAGAGCTTACTGGAAGCC
CTCCTCATCATGGGATTTCATCACAGTAAACAACAATCTCACCTCTGACCAGGCTGTCCAGGTATGCAAA
GATAATAAGTGGTGCAACCCCTTAGTTATTCGGTTTACAGACGCCGGGAGACGGGTTACTTCCTGGACCA
CAGGACATTACTGGGGCTTACGTTTGTATGTCTCCGGACAAGATCCAGGGCTTACATTTGGGATCCGACT
CAGATACCAAAATCTAGGACCCCGCGTCCCAATAGGGCCAAACCCCGTTCTGGCAGACCAACAGCCACTC
TCCAAGCCCAAACCTGTTAAGTCGCCTTCAGTCACCAAACCACCCAGTGGGACTCCTCTCTCCCCTACCC
AACTTCCACCGGCGGGAACGGAAAATAGGCTGCTAAACTTAGTAGACGGAGCCTACCAAGCCCTCAACCT
CACCAGTCCTGACAAAACCCAAGAGTGCTGGTTGTGTCTAGTAGCGGGACCCCCCTACTACGAAGGGGTT
GCCGTCCTGGGTACCTACTCCAACCATACCTCTGCTCCAGCCAACTGCTCCGTGGCCTCCCAACACAAGT
TGACCCTGTCCGAAGTGACCGGACAGGGACTCTGCATAGGAGCAGTTCCCAAAACACATCAGGCCCTATG
TAATACCACCCAGACAAGCAGTCGAGGGTCCTATTATCTAGTTGCCCCTACAGGTACCATGTGGGCTTGT
AGTACCGGGCTTACTCCATGCATCTCCACCACCATACTGAACCTTACCACTGATTATTGTGTTCTTGTCG
AACTCTGGCCAAGAGTCACCTATCATTCCCCCAGCTATGTTTACGGCCTGTTTGAGAGATCCAACCGACA
CAAAAGAGAACCGGTGTCGTTAACCCTGGCCCTATTATTGGGTGGACTAACCATGGGGGGAATTGCCGCT
GGAATAGGAACAGGGACTACTGCTCTAATGGCCACTCAGCAATTCCAGCAGCTCCAAGCCGCAGTACAGG
ATGATCTCAGGGAGGTTGAAAAATCAATCTCTAACCTAGAAAAGTCTCTCACTTCCCTGTCTGAAGTTGT
CCTACAGAATCGAAGGGGCCTAGACTTGTTATTTCTAAAAGAAGGAGGGCTGTGTGCTGCTCTAAAAGAA
GAATGTTGCTTCTATGCGGACCACACAGGACTAGTGAGAGACAGCATGGCCAAATTGAGAGAGAGGCTTA
ATCAGAGACAGAAACTGTTTGAGTCAACTCAAGGATGGTTTGAGGGACTGTTTAACAGATCCCCTTGGTT
TACCACCTTGATATCTACCATTATGGGACCCCTCATTGTACTCCTAATGATTTTGCTCTTCGGACCCTGC
ATTCTTAATCGATTAGTCCAATTTGTTAAAGACAGGATATCAGTGGTCCAGGCTCTAGTTTTGACTCAAC
AATATCACCAGCTGAAGCCTATAGAGTACGAGCCATAGCTCGAGGGCCCAGATCTTTTTCCCTCTGCCAA
AAATTATGGGGACATCATGAAGCCCCTTGAGCATCTGACTTCTGGCTAATAAAGGAAATTTATTTTCATT
GCAATAGTGTGTTGGAATTTTTTGTGTCTCTCACTCGGAAGGACATATGGGAGGGCAAATCATTTAAAAC
ATCAGAATGAGTATTTGGTTTAGAGTTTGGCAACATATGCCCATATGCTGGCTGCCATGAACAAAGGTTG
GCTATAAAGAGGTCATCAGTATATGAAACAGCCCCCTGCTGTCCATTCCTTATTCCATAGAAAAGCCTTG
ACTTGAGGTTAGATTTTTTTTATATTTTGTTTTGTGTTATTTTTTTCTTTAACATCCCTAAAATTTTCCT
TACATGTTTTACTAGCCAGATTTTTCCTCCTCTCCTGACTACTCCCAGTCATAGCTGTCCCTCTTCTCTT
ATGGAGATCCCTCGACGGATCGGCCGCAATTCGTAATCATGTCATAGCTGTTTCCTGTGTGAAATTGTTA
TCCGCTCACAATTCCACACAACATACGAGCCGGAAGCATAAAGTGTAAAGCCTGGGGTGCCTAATGAGTG
AGCTAACTCACATTAATTGCGTTGCGCTCACTGCCCGCTTTCCAGTCGGGAAACCTGTCGTGCCAGCTGC
ATTAATGAATCGGCCAACGCGCGGGGAGAGGCGGTTTGCGTATTGGGCGCTCTTCCGCTTCCTCGCTCAC
TGACTCGCTGCGCTCGGTCGTTCGGCTGCGGCGAGCGGTATCAGCTCACTCAAAGGCGGTAATACGGTTA
TCCACAGAATCAGGGGATAACGCAGGAAAGAACATGTGAGCAAAAGGCCAGCAAAAGGCCAGGAACCGTA
AAAAGGCCGCGTTGCTGGCGTTTTTCCATAGGCTCCGCCCCCCTGACGAGCATCACAAAAATCGACGCTC
AAGTCAGAGGTGGCGAAACCCGACAGGACTATAAAGATACCAGGCGTTTCCCCCTGGAAGCTCCCTCGTG
CGCTCTCCTGTTCCGACCCTGCCGCTTACCGGATACCTGTCCGCCTTTCTCCCTTCGGGAAGCGTGGCGC
TTTCTCATAGCTCACGCTGTAGGTATCTCAGTTCGGTGTAGGTCGTTCGCTCCAAGCTGGGCTGTGTGCA
CGAACCCCCCGTTCAGCCCGACCGCTGCGCCTTATCCGGTAACTATCGTCTTGAGTCCAACCCGGTAAGA
CACGACTTATCGCCACTGGCAGCAGCCACTGGTAACAGGATTAGCAGAGCGAGGTATGTAGGCGGTGCTA
CAGAGTTCTTGAAGTGGTGGCCTAACTACGGCTACACTAGAAGAACAGTATTTGGTATCTGCGCTCTGCT
GAAGCCAGTTACCTTCGGAAAAAGAGTTGGTAGCTCTTGATCCGGCAAACAAACCACCGCTGGTAGCGGT
GGTTTTTTTGTTTGCAAGCAGCAGATTACGCGCAGAAAAAAAGGATCTCAAGAAGATCCTTTGATCTTTT
CTACGGGGTCTGACGCTCAGTGGAACGAAAACTCACGTTAAGGGATTTTGGTCATGAGATTATCAAAAAG
GATCTTCACCTAGATCCTTTTAAATTAAAAATGAAGTTTTAAATCAATCTAAAGTATATATGAGTAAACT
TGGTCTGACAGTTACCAATGCTTAATCAGTGAGGCACCTATCTCAGCGATCTGTCTATTTCGTTCATCCA
TAGTTGCCTGACTCCCCGTCGTGTAGATAACTACGATACGGGAGGGCTTACCATCTGGCCCCAGTGCTGC
AATGATACCGCGAGACCCACGCTCACCGGCTCCAGATTTATCAGCAATAAACCAGCCAGCCGGAAGGGCC
GAGCGCAGAAGTGGTCCTGCAACTTTATCCGCCTCCATCCAGTCTATTAATTGTTGCCGGGAAGCTAGAG
TAAGTAGTTCGCCAGTTAATAGTTTGCGCAACGTTGTTGCCATTGCTACAGGCATCGTGGTGTCACGCTC
GTCGTTTGGTATGGCTTCATTCAGCTCCGGTTCCCAACGATCAAGGCGAGTTACATGATCCCCCATGTTG
TGCAAAAAAGCGGTTAGCTCCTTCGGTCCTCCGATCGTTGTCAGAAGTAAGTTGGCCGCAGTGTTATCAC
TCATGGTTATGGCAGCACTGCATAATTCTCTTACTGTCATGCCATCCGTAAGATGCTTTTCTGTGACTGG
TGAGTACTCAACCAAGTCATTCTGAGAATAGTGTATGCGGCGACCGAGTTGCTCTTGCCCGGCGTCAATA
CGGGATAATACCGCGCCACATAGCAGAACTTTAAAAGTGCTCATCATTGGAAAACGTTCTTCGGGGCGAA
AACTCTCAAGGATCTTACCGCTGTTGAGATCCAGTTCGATGTAACCCACTCGTGCACCCAACTGATCTTC
AGCATCTTTTACTTTCACCAGCGTTTCTGGGTGAGCAAAAACAGGAAGGCAAAATGCCGCAAAAAAGGGA
ATAAGGGCGACACGGAAATGTTGAATACTCATACTCTTCCTTTTTCAATATTATTGAAGCATTTATCAGG
GTTATTGTCTCATGAGCGGATACATATTTGAATGTATTTAGAAAAATAAACAAATAGGGGTTCCGCGCAC
ATTTCCCCGAAAAGTGCCACCTAAATTGTAAGCGTTAATATTTTGTTAAAATTCGCGTTAAATTTTTGTT
AAATCAGCTCATTTTTTAACCAATAGGCCGAAATCGGCAAAATCCCTTATAAATCAAAAGAATAGACCGA
GATAGGGT
[37 nt withheld, positions 6239-6275]
AAAGAACGTGGACTCCAACGTCAAAGG
[49 nt withheld, positions 6303-6351]
T
[91 nt withheld, positions 6353-6443]
G
[124 nt withheld, positions 6445-6568]
CCCATTCGCCATTCAGGCTGCGCAACTGTTGGGAAGGGCGATCGGTGCGGGCCTCTTCGCTATTACGCCA
GCTGGCGAAAGGGGGATGTGCTGCAAGGCGATTAAGTTGGGTAACGCCAGGGTTTTCCCAGTCACGACGT
TGTAAAACGACGGCCAGTGAGCGCGCGTAATACGACTCACTATAGGGCGAATTG
