>Addgene plasmid #15802 | pHCMV-EcoEnv | addgene partial sequence | sequence record 59608 | Bglob-intron-F 5'-ctggtcatcatcctgccttt-3'
TTTGAGATGAGGATAAAATACTCTGAGTCCAAACCGGGCCCCTCTGCTAACCATGTTCATGCCTTCTTCT
CTTTCCTACAGCTCCTGGGCAACGTGCTGGTTGTTGTGCTGTCTCATCATTTTGGCAAAGAATTCCGCGG
GCGGCCGCTCTAGAGGATCCGCTAGACTGACATGGCGCGTTCAACGCTCTCAAAACCCCTTAAAAATAAG
GTTAACCCGCGAGGCCCCCTAATCCCCTTAATTCTTCTGATGCTCAGAGGGGTCAGTACTGCTTCGCCCG
GCTCCAGTCCTCATCAAGTCTATAATATCACCTGGGAGGTAACCAATGGAGATCGGGAGACGGTATGGGC
AACTTCTGGCAACCACCCTCTGTGGACCTGGTGGCCTGACCTTACCCCAGATTTATGTATGTTAGCCCAC
CATGGACCATCTTATTGGGGGCTAGAATATCAATCCCCTTTTTCTTCTCCCCCGGGGCCCCCTTGTTGCT
CAGGGGGCAGCAGCCCAGGCTGTTCCAGAGACTGCGAAGAACCTTTAACCTCCCTCACCCCTCGGTGCAA
CACTGCCTGGAACAGACTCAAGCTAGACCAGACAACTCATAAATCAAATGAGGGATTTTATGTTTGCCCC
GGGCCCCACCGCCCCCGAGAATCCAAGTCATGTGGGGGTCCAGACTCCTTCTACTGTGCCTATTGGGGCT
GTGAGACAACCGGTAGAGCTTACTGGAAGCCCTCCTCATCATGGGATTTCATCACAGTAAACAACAATCT
CACCTCTGACCAGGCTGTCCAGGTATGCAAAGATAATAAGTGGTGCAACCCCTTAGTTATTCGGTTTACA
GACGCCGGG
